Addgene plasmid #29061: pEMS1145
Purpose: Expression of the reporter gene under the control of the MiniPromoter in this plasmid has not been tested
Depositing lab: Elizabeth Simpson. Depositing organization: University of British Columbia. Publication: A regulatory toolbox of MiniPromoters to drive selective expression in the brain. Portales-Casamar E, Swanson DJ, Liu L, de Leeuw CN, Banks KG, Ho Sui SJ, Fulton DL, Ali J, Amirabbasi M, Arenillas DJ, Babyak N, Black SF, Bonaguro RJ, Brauer E, Candido TR, Castellarin M, Chen J, Chen Y, Cheng JC, Chopra V, Docking TR, Dreolini L, D'Souza CA, Flynn EK, Glenn R, Hatakka K, Hearty TG, Imanian B, Jiang S, Khorasan-zadeh S, Komljenovic I, Laprise S, Liao NY, Lim JS, Lithwick S, Liu F, Liu J, Lu M, McConechy M, McLeod AJ, Milisavljevic M, Mis J, O'Connor K, Palma B, Palmquist DL, Schmouth JF, Swanson MI, Tam B, Ticoll A, Turner JL, Varhol R, Vermeulen J, Watkins RF, Wilson G, Wong BK, Wong SH, Wong TY, Yang GS, Ypsilanti AR, Jones SJ, Holt RA, Goldowitz D, Wasserman WW, Simpson EM. Proc Natl Acad Sci U S A. 2010 Sep 21. 107(38):16589-94. 10.1073/pnas.1009158107 PubMed 20807748.
Backbone
  Vector backbone: pEMS1302
  Backbone size w/o insert (bp): 17451
  Vector type: Pleiades Promoter Project [sic, Pleaides Plieades]
Growth in bacteria
  Bacterial resistance: Ampicillin, 100 μg/mL
  Growth temperature: 37°C
  Growth strain: DH5alpha
  Growth instructions: DH10B
  Copy number: High Copy
Gene/Insert
  Gene/Insert name: Ple159 (alt names: PITX3; Pituitary homeobox 3)
  Species: H. sapiens (human)
  Insert size (bp): 668
  Entrez Gene: PITX3 (a.k.a. ASGD1, ASMD, ASOD, CTPP4, CTRCT11, PTX3)
  Tag / fusion protein: EGFP-Cre-NLS (C terminal on backbone)
  Cloning method: Restriction Enzyme; 5′ cloning site FseI (unknown if destroyed); 3′ cloning site AscI (unknown if destroyed)
  Sequencing primers: 5′ Unknown
Terms and licenses: Academic/Nonprofit Terms; Industry Terms: Not Available to Industry
How to cite: pEMS1145 was a gift from Elizabeth Simpson (Addgene plasmid # 29061 ; http://n2t.net/addgene:29061 ; RRID:Addgene_29061)
