[The description below was written by a language model from this plasmid's Addgene catalogue record.]
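Description:
pEMS1145 is a plasmid from the Pleiades Promoter Project, a collection of compact human regulatory sequences ("MiniPromoters") designed to drive selective gene expression in defined brain regions and cell types. It is built on the large pEMS1302 backbone (about 17.5 kb without insert), is maintained as a high-copy plasmid in standard E. coli cloning strains, and is selected with ampicillin. The record does not include a feature table, so the origin of replication and any other backbone elements, such as sequences for genomic targeting or mammalian selection, are not stated here.

The insert is Ple159, a 668 bp MiniPromoter derived from the human PITX3 gene (pituitary homeobox 3), cloned by restriction enzymes between FseI and AscI sites. It sits upstream of a backbone-encoded EGFP-Cre-NLS reporter, a fusion that combines green fluorescence with nuclear-localised Cre recombinase. In principle, this arrangement lets promoter activity be read out directly by EGFP fluorescence, or indirectly and permanently through Cre-mediated recombination of loxP-flanked alleles or reporters in the cells where the MiniPromoter is active.

The intended use is to test or exploit PITX3-derived regulatory sequence for restricted expression in the brain. However, the record states explicitly that reporter expression under the control of this MiniPromoter has not been tested in this plasmid, so its specificity and strength should be regarded as unvalidated.
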