>Addgene plasmid #29061 | pEMS1145 | addgene partial sequence | sequence record 41394 | EGFP-N 5'-CGTCGCCGTCCAGCTCGACCAG-3'
CTCGCCCTTGCTCACCATGGTGGCGGCGAAGTTCCTATACCTTTTGAAGAATAGGAACTTCGGCGCGCCA
GACTCCCAGTAGCGGCGGCTGCGGCGGCGATCTAGAGGGCAGGCAGGGGCCAGGGGCCGGGCACCCGGCC
GGAGTGGGGGCCGCCCCCCTGCTCCCGGGCCGCCTCTCCGCTCGGGCGCTCCTGGACTCTCGGAGGGAGT
GAGCCTCACCGCGTACTGCCACCCCCAGCCGGCGCCCATTCACTTTATGGCAGACCAGGGCGCCCCCAGC
CCGCCGCGGCGAGCCGCGCGCGTCAGGCCCCGCCCCTTTCCAGCTGCCCTGCTGGGGCTCCGCCCTTTCC
AGCTGTGGATCTCCAGGCCCCGCCTTTGAGGGAGGGGTCTGGCCGGCGAGACGCCAAGAACCCCGCCCTC
TGGCCAATCAGAAGCGCTCTTCAGCAACTCGGCCGCGCCCCTCCCCACGTGGCAGAGACCGCGCTCCGGC
TAGGACGCTTAGGCAGAGCCAAGTGGGCGAGAGTAGAGTGGTCCCGGTAGCCACGGGTAAAAGGGATCGG
CTGGCAGCGAAGTGGGTTGGGCCGCTACCCCGAGGAAAGTGGATCGGCGCCAGGTGGGAAGGCGCACGGG
GCCGCCGGGTCTCAGCGCTCAGACTTCTCTGCCACTCAAGTTTCGCCGATTTTCTCCACTTGTCGCTGTC
CGTCTCTCCTCCCTTTTGTCTCTGTTCC
