>Addgene plasmid #29061 | pEMS1145 | addgene partial sequence | sequence record 42425 | pEMS1307-fwd 5'-ccgcacgtctaagaaaccat-3'
TATCACGAGGCCCTTTCGTCTTCAAGAATTAATTCCGATCATATTCAATAACCCTTAATGAATTCGAGCT
CCTAGGCCGGCCGGGAGGATTGGAACAGAGACAAAAGGGAGGAGAGACGGACAGCGACAAGTGGAGAAAA
TCGGCGAAACTTGAGTGGCAGAGAAGTCTGAGCGCTGAGACCCGGCGGCCCCGTGCGCCTTCCCACCTGG
CGCCGATCCACTTTCCTCGGGGTAGCGGCCCAACCCACTTCGCTGCCAGCCGATCCCTTTTACCCGTGGC
TACCGGGACCACTCTACTCTCGCCCACTTGGCTCTGCCTAAGCGTCCTAGCCGGAGCGCGGTCTCTGCCA
CGTGGGGAGGGGCGCGGCCGAGTTGCTGAAGAGCGCTTCTGATTGGCCAGAGGGCGGGGTTCTTGGCGTC
TCGCCGGCCAGACCCCTCCCTCAAAGGCGGGGCCTGGAGATCCACAGCTGGAAAGGGCGGAGCCCCAGCA
GGGCAGCTGGAAAGGGGCGGGGCCTGACGCGCGCGGCTCGCCGCGGCGGGCTGGGGGCGCCCTGGTCTGC
CATAAAGTGAATGGGCGCCGGCTGGGGGTGGCAGTACGCGGTGAGGCTCACTCCCTCCGAGAGTCCAGGA
GCGCCCGAGCGGAGAGGCGGCCCGGGAGCAGGGGGGCGGCCCCCACTCCGGCCGGGTGCCCGGCCCCTGG
CCCCTGCCTGCCCTCTAGATCGCCGCCGCAGCCGCCGCTACTGGGAGTCTGGCGCGCCGAAGTTCCTATT
CTTCAAAAGGTATAGGAACTTCGCCGCCACCATGGTGAGCAAGGGCGAGGAGCTGTTCACCGGGGTG
